>Addgene plasmid #40379 | pBACgus/LRRK2 C-His_T2031E | depositor full sequence | sequence record 52056 | pBACgus/LRRK2 C-His_T2031E sequence 8374 bps
GGAACGGCTCCGCCCACTATTAATGAAATTAAAAATTCCAATTTTAAAAAACGCAGCAAGAGAAACATTT
GTATGAAAGAATGCGTAGAAGGAAAGAAAAATGTCGTCGACATGCTGAACAACAAGATTAATATGCCTCC
GTGTATAAAAAAAATATTGAACGATTTGAAAGAAAACAATGTACCGCGCGGCGGTATGTACAGGAAGAGG
TTTATACTAAACTGTTACATTGCAAACGTGGTTTCGTGTGCCAAGTGTGAAAACCGATGTTTAATCAAGG
CTCTGACGCATTTCTACAACCACGACTCCAAGTGTGTGGGTGAAGTCATGCATCTTTTAATCAAATCCCA
AGATGTGTATAAACCACCAAACTGCCAAAAAATGAAAACTGTCGACAAGCTCTGTCCGTTTGCTGGCAAC
TGCAAGGGTCTCAATCCTATTTGTAATTATTGAATAATAAAACAATTATAAATGCTAAATTTGTTTTTTA
TTAACGATACAAACCAAACGCAACAAGAACATTTGTAGTATTATCTATAATTGAAAACGCGTAGTTATAA
TCGCTGAGGTAATATTTAAAATCATTTTCAAATGATTCACAGTTAATTTGCGACAATATAATTTTATTTT
CACATAAACTAGACGCCTTGTCGTCTTCTTCTTCGTATTCCTTCTCTTTTTCATTTTTCTCTTCATAAAA
ATTAACATAGTTATTATCGTATCCATATATGTATCTATCGTATAGAGTAAATTTTTTGTTGTCATAAATA
TATATGTCTTTTTTAATGGGGTGTATAGTACCGCTGCGCATAGTTTTTCTGTAATTTACAACAGTGCTAT
TTTCTGGTAGTTCTTCGGAGTGTGTTGCTTTAATTATTAAATTTATATAATCAATGAATTTGGGATCGTC
GGTTTTGTACAATATGTTGCCGGCATAGTACGCAGCTTCTTCTAGTTCAATTACACCATTTTTTAGCAGC
ACCGGATTAACATAACTTTCCAAAATGTTGTACGAACCGTTAAACAAAAACAGTTCACCTCCCTTTTCTA
TACTATTGTCTGCGAGCAGTTGTTTGTTGTTAAAAATAACAGCCATTGTAATGAGACGCACAAACTAATA
TCACAAACTGGAAATGTCTATCAATATATAGTTGCTGATCAGATCCTCATTGTTTGCCTCCCTGCTGCGG
TTTTTCACCGAAGTTCATGCCAGTCCAGCGTTTTTGCAGCAGAAAAGCCGCCGACTTCGGTTTGCGGTCG
CGAGTGAAGATCCCTTTCTTGTTACCGCCAACGCGCAATATGCCTTGCGAGGTCGCAAAATCGGCGAAAT
TCCATACCTGTTCACCGACGACGGCGCTGACGCGATCAAAGACGCGGTGATACATATCCAGCCATGCACA
CTGATACTCTTCACTCCACATGTCGGTGTACATTGAGTGCAGCCCGGCTAACGTATCCACGCCGTATTCG
GTGATGATAATCGGCTGATGCAGTTTCTCCTGCCAGGCCAGAAGTTCTTTTTCCAGTACCTTCTCTGCCG
TTTCCAAATCGCCGCTTTGGACATACCATCCGTAATAACGGTTCAGGCACAGCACATCAAAGAGATCGCT
GATGGTATCGGTGTGAGCGTCGCAGAACATTACATTGACGCAGGTGATCGGACGCGTCGGGTCGAGTTTA
CGCGTTGCTTCCGCCAGTGGCGCGAAATATTCCCGTGCACCTTGCGGACGGGTATCCGGTTCGTTGGCAA
TACTCCACATCACCACGCTTGGGTGGTTTTTGTCACGCGCTATCAGCTCTTTAATCGCCTGTAAGTGCGC
TTGCTGAGTTTCCCCGTTGACTGCCTCTTCGCTGTACAGTTCTTTCGGCTTGTTGCCCGCTTCGAAACCA
ATGCCTAAAGAGAGCGAAAAGCCGACAGCAGCAGTTTCATCAATCACCACGATGCCATGTTCATCTGCCC
AGTCGAGCATCTCTTCAGCGTAAGGGTAATGCGAGGTACGGTAGGAGTTGGCCCCAATCCAGTCCATTAA
TGCGTGGTCGTGCACCATCAGCACGTTATCGAATCCTTTGCCACGTAAGTCCGCATCTTCATGACGACCA
AAGCCAGTAAAGTAGAACGGTTTGTGGTTAATCAGGAACTGTTGGCCCTTCACTGCCACTGACCGGATGC
CGACGCGAAGCGGGTAGATATCACACTCTGTCTGGCTTTTGGCTGTGACGCACAGTTCATAGAGATAACC
TTCACCCGGTTGCCAGAGGTGCGGATTCACCACTTGCAAAGTCCCGCTAGTGCCTTGTCCAGTTGCAACC
ACCTGTTGATCCGCATCACGCAGTTCAACGCTGACATCACCATTGGCCACCACCTGCCAGTCAACAGACG
CGTGGTTACAGTCTTGCGCGACATGCGTCACCACGGTGATATCGTCCACCCAGGTGTTCGGCGTGGTGTA
GAGCATTACGCTGCGATGGATTCCGGCATAGTTAAAGAAATCATGGAAGTAAGACTGCTTTTTCTTGCCG
TTTTCGTCGGTAATCACCATTCCCGGCGGGATAGTCTGCCAGTTCAGTTCGTTGTTCACACAAACGGTGA
TACGTACACTTTTCCCGGCAATAACATACGGCGTGACATCGGCTTCAAATGGCGTATAGCCGCCCTGATG
CTCCATCACTTCCTGATTATTGACCCACACTTTGCCGTAATGAGTGACCGCATCGAAACGCAGCACGATA
CGCTGGCCTGCCCAACCTTTCGGTATAAAGACTTCGCGCTGATACCAGACGTTGCCCGCATAATTACGAA
TATCTGCATCGGCGAACTGATCGTTAAAACTGCCTGGCACAGCAATTGCCCGGCTTTCTTGTAACGCGCT
TTCCCACCAACGCTGATCAATTCCACAGTTTTCGCGATCCAGACTGAATGCCCACAGGCCGTCGAGTTTT
TTGATTTCACGGGTTGGGGTTTCTACAGGACGGACCATATTTATAGGTGTAATTTATGTAGCTGTAATTT
TTACCTTATTAATATTTTTTACGCTTTGCATTCGACGACTGAACTCCCAAATATATGTTTAACTCGTCTT
GGTCGTTTGAATTTTTGTTGCTGTGTTTCCTAATATTTTCCATCACCTTAAATATGTTATTGTAATCCTC
AATGTTGAACTTGCAATTGGACACGGCATAGTTTTCCATAGTCGTGTAAAACATGGTATTGGCTGCATTG
TAATACATCCGACTGAGCGGGTACGGATCTATGTGTTTGAGCAGCCTGTTCAAAAACTCTGCATCGTCGC
AAAACGGAATTTCGTCGACAGATCTGATCATGGAGATAATTAAAATGATAACCATCTCGCAAATAAATAA
GTATTTTACTGTTTTCGTAACAGTTTTGTAATAAAAAAACCTATAAATATAGGATCCATGAACATCATGC
TCAACAACGATGAGCTCGAATTTGAACAAGCTCCAGAATTCCTGCTCGGCGACGGCTCTTTCGGCTCCGT
ATACCGTGCTGCTTATGAAGGCGAAGAAGTCGCCGTAAAGATCTTCAACAAGCACACCTCGCTCCGTCTG
CTCCGTCAGGAACTGGTCGTTCTGTGTCATCTGCACCATCCGAGCCTCATCTCCCTGCTGGCCGCTGGCA
TCCGTCCTCGTATGCTGGTGATGGAGCTGGCATCCAAGGGCTCTCTCGACCGCCTGCTGCAGCAGGACAA
GGCTTCTCTGACCCGTACTCTGCAGCATCGTATCGCTCTGCATGTAGCTGACGGCCTGCGTTATCTTCAT
TCTGCAATGATCATTTATCGCGACCTGAAACCTCATAATGTACTGCTGTTTACTCTGTACCCGAACGCTG
CCATCATCGCTAAGATTGCAGACTATGGTATTGCGCAGTACTGCTGCCGCATGGGCATTAAAGAAAGCGA
AGGTACGCCGGGTTTCCGTGCTCCAGAAGTGGCTCGTGGCAACGTTATTTACAACCAGCAAGCTGACGTT
TACTCGTTCGGTCTGCTCCTGTACGATATCCTGACTACCGGCGGCCGTATCGTAGAAGGTCTGAAGTTCC
CTAACGAATTCGACGAACTGGAAATCCAGGGCAAGCTGCCAGACCCGGTTAAAGAATACGGTTGCGCTCC
GTGGCCGATGGTAGAGAAGCTCATCAAACAGTGCCTTAAAGAAAACCCTCAGGAACGTCCAACCTCTGCT
CAAGTGTTCGACATCCTTAACAGCGCTGAACTCGTCTGTCTGACTCGCCGTATTCTCCTGCCTAAGAATG
TTATCGTGGAATGTATGGTTGCTACTCACCATAACTCTCGCAACGCTTCCATCTGGCTCGGCTGTGGCCA
CACTGACCGTGGTCAGCTCAGCTTCCTGGACCTGAACACTCACCACCATCACCATCATTGATAAGCTTGC
GGCCGCACTCGAGCACCACCACCACCACCACTAACCTAGGTAGCTGAGCGCATGCAAGCTGATCCGGGTT
ATTAGTACATTTATTAAGCGCTAGATTCTGTGCGTTGTTGATTTACAGACAATTGTTGTACGTATTTTAA
TAATTCATTAAATTTATAATCTTTAGGGTGGTATGTTAGAGCGAAAATCAAATGATTTTCAGCGTCTTTA
TATCTGAATTTAAATATTAAATCCTCAATAGATTTGTAAAATAGGTTTCGATTAGTTTCAAACAAGGGTT
GTTTTTCCGAACCGATGGCTGGACTATCTAATGGATTTTCGCTCAACGCCACAAAACTTGCCAAATCTTG
TAGCAGCAATCTAGCTTTGTCGATATTCGTTTGTGTTTTGTTTTGTAATAAAGGTTCGACGTCGTTCAAA
ATATTATGCGCTTTTGTATTTCTTTCATCACTGTCGTTAGTGTACAATTGACTCGACGTAAACACGTTAA
ATAGAGCTTGGACATATTTAACATCGGGCGTGTTAGCTTTATTAGGCCGATTATCGTCGTCGTCCCAACC
CTCGTCGTTAGAAGTTGCTTCCGAAGACGATTTTGCCATAGCCACACGACGCCTATTAATTGTGTCGGCT
AACACGTCCGCGATCAAATTTGTAGTTGAGCTTTTTGGAATTATTTCTGATTGCGGGCGTTTTTGGGCGG
GTTTCAATCTAACTGTGCCCGATTTTAATTCAGACAACACGTTAGAAAGCGATGGTGCAGGCGGTGGTAA
CATTTCAGACGGCAAATCTACTAATGGCGGCGGTGGTGGAGCTGATGATAAATCTACCATCGGTGGAGGC
GCAGGCGGGGCTGGCGGCGGAGGCGGAGGCGGAGGTGGTGGCGGTGATGCAGACGGCGGTTTAGGCTCAA
ATGTCTCTTTAGGCAACACAGTCGGCACCTCAACTATTGTACTGGTTTCGGGCGCCGTTTTTGGTTTGAC
CGGTCTGAGACGAGTGCGATTTTTTTCGTTTCTAATAGCTTCCAACAATTGTTGTCTGTCGTCTAAAGGT
GCAGCGGGTTGAGGTTCCGTCGGCATTGGTGGAGCGGGCGGCAATTCAGACATCGATGGTGGTGGTGGTG
GTGGAGGCGCTGGAATGTTAGGCACGGGAGAAGGTGGTGGCGGCGGTGCCGCCGGTATAATTTGTTCTGG
TTTAGTTTGTTCGCGCACGATTGTGGGCACCGGCGCAGGCGCCGCTGGCTGCACAACGGAAGGTCGTCTG
CTTCGAGGCAGCGCTTGGGGTGGTGGCAATTCAATATTATAATTGGAATACAAATCGTAAAAATCTGCTA
TAAGCATTGTAATTTCGCTATCGTTTACCGTGCCGATATTTAACAACCGCTCAATGTAAGCAATTGTATT
GTAAAGAGATTGTCTCAAGCTCGGATCGATCCCGCACGCCGATAACAAGCCTTTTCATTTTTACTACAGC
ATTGTAGTGGCGAGACACTTCGCTGTCGTCGAGGTTTAAACGCTTCCTCGCTCACTGACTCGCTGCGCTC
GGTCGTTCGGCTGCGGCGAGCGGTATCAGCTCACTCAAAGGCGGTAATACGGTTATCCACAGAATCAGGG
GATAACGCAGGAAAGAACATGTGAGCAAAAGGCCAGCAAAAGGCCAGGAACCGTAAAAAGGCCGCGTTGC
TGGCGTTTTTCCATAGGCTCCGCCCCCCTGACGAGCATCACAAAAATCGACGCTCAAGTCAGAGGTGGCG
AAACCCGACAGGACTATAAAGATACCAGGCGTTTCCCCCTGGAAGCTCCCTCGTGCGCTCTCCTGTTCCG
ACCCTGCCGCTTACCGGATACCTGTCCGCCTTTCTCCCTTCGGGAAGCGTGGCGCTTTCTCATAGCTCAC
GCTGTAGGTATCTCAGTTCGGTGTAGGTCGTTCGCTCCAAGCTGGGCTGTGTGCACGAACCCCCCGTTCA
GCCCGACCGCTGCGCCTTATCCGGTAACTATCGTCTTGAGTCCAACCCGGTAAGACACGACTTATCGCCA
CTGGCAGCAGCCACTGGTAACAGGATTAGCAGAGCGAGGTATGTAGGCGGTGCTACAGAGTTCTTGAAGT
GGTGGCCTAACTACGGCTACACTAGAAGGACAGTATTTGGTATCTGCGCTCTGCTGAAGCCAGTTACCTT
CGGAAAAAGAGTTGGTAGCTCTTGATCCGGCAAACAAACCACCGCTGGTAGCGGTGGTTTTTTTGTTTGC
AAGCAGCAGATTACGCGCAGAAAAAAAGGATCTCAAGAAGATCCTTTGATCTTTTCTACGGGGTCTGACG
CTCAGTGGAACGAAAACTCACGTTAAGGGATTTTGGTCATGAGATTATCAAAAAGGATCTTCACCTAGAT
CCTTTTAAATTAAAAATGAAGTTTTAAATCAATCTAAAGTATATATGAGTAAACTTGGTCTGACAGTTAC
CAATGCTTAATCAGTGAGGCACCTATCTCAGCGATCTGTCTATTTCGTTCATCCATAGTTGCCTGACTCC
CCGTCGTGTAGATAACTACGATACGGGAGGGCTTACCATCTGGCCCCAGTGCTGCAATGATACCGCGAGA
CCCACGCTCACCGGCTCCAGATTTATCAGCAATAAACCAGCCAGCCGGAAGGGCCGAGCGCAGAAGTGGT
CCTGCAACTTTATCCGCCTCCATCCAGTCTATTAATTGTTGCCGGGAAGCTAGAGTAAGTAGTTCGCCAG
TTAATAGTTTGCGCAACGTTGTTGCCATTGCTACAGGCATCGTGGTGTCACGCTCGTCGTTTGGTATGGC
TTCATTCAGCTCCGGTTCCCAACGATCAAGGCGAGTTACATGATCCCCCATGTTGTGCAAAAAAGCGGTT
AGCTCCTTCGGTCCTCCGATCGTTGTCAGAAGTAAGTTGGCCGCAGTGTTATCACTCATGGTTATGGCAG
CACTGCATAATTCTCTTACTGTCATGCCATCCGTAAGATGCTTTTCTGTGACTGGTGAGTACTCAACCAA
GTCATTCTGAGAATAGTGTATGCGGCGACCGAGTTGCTCTTGCCCGGCGTCAATACGGGATAATACCGCG
CCACATAGCAGAACTTTAAAAGTGCTCATCATTGGAAAACGTTCTTCGGGGCGAAAACTCTCAAGGATCT
TACCGCTGTTGAGATCCAGTTCGATGTAACCCACTCGTGCACCCAACTGATCTTCAGCATCTTTTACTTT
CACCAGCGTTTCTGGGTGAGCAAAAACAGGAAGGCAAAATGCCGCAAAAAAGGGAATAAGGGCGACACGG
AAATGTTGAATACTCATACTCTTCCTTTTTCAATATTATTGAAGCATTTATCAGGGTTATTGTCTCATGA
GCGGATACATATTTGAATGTATTTAGAAAAATAAACAAATAGGGGTTCCGCGCACATTTCCCCGAAAAGT
GCCACCTG
[124 nt withheld, positions 7849-7972]
C
[91 nt withheld, positions 7974-8064]
A
[49 nt withheld, positions 8066-8114]
CCTTTGACGTTGGAGTCCACGTTCTTT
[37 nt withheld, positions 8142-8178]
ACCCTATCTCGGTCTATTCTTTTGATTTATAAGGGATTTTGCCGATTTCGGCCTATTGGTTAAAAAATGA
GCTGATTTAACAAAAATTTAACGCGAATTTTAACAAAATATTAACGTTTACAATTTCCCATTCGCCATTC
AGGCTGCGCAACTGTTGGGAAGGGCGATCGGTGCGGGCCTCTTCGCTATTACGCCA
Features (pLannotate 1.2.2; 14 found; start..end, strand, type, name):
    329..453     +  CDS            lef2: baculovirus late expression factor 2
    491..1096    +  CDS            ORF603: baculovirus ORF603 protein
   1167..2972    -  CDS            GUS: β-glucuronidase; uidA (or gusA) from E. coli
   2987..3302    -  promoter       p6.9 promoter: Autographa californica p6.9; baculovirus late basic protein promoter
   3317..3408    +  promoter       polyhedrin promoter: polh from Autographa californica; promoter for the baculovirus polyhedrin gene
   3421..4380    +  CDS            LRRK2 (fragment): LRRK2_HUMAN - Also known as PARK8. Experimental evidence at protein level: Swiss-Prot protein existence level 1. Serine/threonine-protein kinase which phosphorylates a broad range of proteins involved in multiple processes such as neuronal plasticity, autophagy, and vesicle trafficking (PubMed:20949042, PubMed:22012985, PubMed:26824392, PubMed:29125462, PubMed:28720718, PubMed:29127255, PubMed:30398148, PubMed:29212815, PubMed:30635421, PubMed:21850687, PubMed:23395371, PubMed:17114044, PubMed:24687852, PubMed:26014385, PubMed:25201882). Is a key regulator of RAB GTPases by regulating the GTP/
   4424..4441    +  CDS            9xHis (fragment): 9xHis affinity tag
   4478..5835    +  misc_recomb    baculovirus recombination region (ORF1629): contains part of ORF1629
   5833..5910    -  CDS            P61 (fragment): P78_NPVAC - Experimental evidence at protein level: Swiss-Prot protein existence level 1. Plays a role in the transport of the nucleocapsids from the cytoplasm toward the host nucleus together with the host actin- polymerizing Arp2/3 complex. From Autographa californica nuclear polyhedrosis virus (AcMNPV).
   6098..6686    -  rep_origin     ori: high-copy-number ColE1/pMB1/pBR322/pUC origin of replication
   6857..7717    -  CDS            AmpR: β-lactamase; bla; confers resistance to ampicillin, carbenicillin, and related antibiotics
   7718..7822    -  promoter       AmpR promoter: bla
   7849..8304    +  rep_origin     f1 ori (sequence partly withheld): f1 bacteriophage origin of replication; arrow indicates direction of (+) strand synthesis
   8309..1       -  CDS            lacZα (fragment) (across the origin): LacZα fragment of β-galactosidase; lacZ fragment
