[The description below was written by a language model from this plasmid's Addgene catalogue record and pLannotate feature annotations shown in this document.]
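Description:
pBACgus/LRRK2 C-His_T2031E is a baculovirus transfer plasmid of about 8.4 kb, built on the Novagen pBACgus backbone, for producing a fragment of human LRRK2 in insect cells. In bacteria it is maintained as a high-copy plasmid through a ColE1/pUC-type origin and selected with ampicillin via the β-lactamase gene. An f1 phage origin and a residual lacZα fragment are also annotated.

The insert encodes residues 1867–2186 of LRRK2, the Parkinson's disease-associated serine/threonine kinase also known as PARK8 or dardarin, and carries a T2031E substitution. The record does not state the purpose of this change, though replacing threonine with glutamate is a common way to mimic phosphorylation. The fragment sits directly downstream of the AcMNPV polyhedrin (polH) promoter, a very late and very strong viral promoter, and is followed by a C-terminal 6xHis tag for metal-affinity purification. The annotation software labels this tag as a partial 9xHis match, but its 18 nt length fits six histidines. The insert was cloned between BamHI and HindIII sites, both of which were destroyed in the process.

The expression cassette is flanked by baculovirus sequences, with lef2 and ORF603 on one side and the ORF1629 recombination region on the other. These flanks direct homologous recombination with baculovirus genomic DNA in co-transfected insect cells, moving the cassette into the polyhedrin locus. Oriented divergently from the polH cassette, an E. coli β-glucuronidase (GUS) gene driven by the late p6.9 promoter is transferred along with it and serves as a reporter for identifying recombinant virus. The resulting virus would typically be used to express and purify the His-tagged mutant LRRK2 fragment for biochemical studies.
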