Addgene plasmid #40379: pBACgus/LRRK2 C-His_T2031E
Depositing lab: Michael J Fox Foundation MJFF. Depositing organization: Michael J Fox Foundation.
Backbone
  Vector backbone: pBACgus
  Backbone manufacturer: Novagen
  Vector type: Baculovirus
Growth in bacteria
  Bacterial resistance: Ampicillin, 100 μg/mL
  Growth temperature: 37°C
  Growth strain: Top10
  Copy number: High Copy
Gene/Insert
  Gene/Insert name: LRRK2
  Species: H. sapiens (human)
  Mutation: aa1867-2186, T2031E
  Entrez Gene: LRRK2 (a.k.a. AURA17, DARDARIN, PARK8, RIPK7, ROCO2)
  Promoter: polH
  Tag / fusion protein: 6xHis (C terminal on insert)
  Cloning method: Restriction Enzyme; 5′ cloning site BamHI (destroyed during cloning); 3′ cloning site HindIII (destroyed during cloning)
  Sequencing primers: 5′ DSP2466For:GAATTTCGTCGACAGATC; 3′ DSP2466Rev:AATAACCCGGATCAGCTT
Terms and licenses: Academic/Nonprofit Terms; Industry Terms
How to cite: pBACgus/LRRK2 C-His_T2031E was a gift from Michael J Fox Foundation MJFF (Addgene plasmid # 40379 ; http://n2t.net/addgene:40379 ; RRID:Addgene_40379)
