>Addgene plasmid #40379 | pBACgus/LRRK2 C-His_T2031E | addgene partial sequence | sequence record 53002 | DSP2466Rev 5'-AATAACCCGGATCAGCTT-3'
AGTGGTGGTGGTGGTGGTGCTCGAGTGCGGCCGCAAGCTTTCAATGATGGTGATGGTGGTGAGTGTTCAG
GTCCAGGAAGCTGAGCTGACCACGGTCAGTGTGGCCACAGCCGAGCCAGATGGAAGCGTTGCGAGAGTTA
TGGTGAGTAGCAACCATACATTCCACGATAACATTCTTAGGCAGGAGAATACGGCGAGTCAGACAGACGA
GTTCAGCGCTGTTAAGGATGTCGAACACTTGAGCAGAGGTTGGACGTTCCTGAGGGTTTTCTTTAAGGCA
CTGTTTGATGAGCTTCTCTACCATCGGCCACGGAGCGCAACCGTATTCTTTAACCGGGTCTGGCAGCTTG
CCCTGGATTTCCAGTTCGTCGAATTCGTTAGGGAACTTCAGACCTTCTACGATACGGCCGCCGGTAGTCA
GGATATCGTACAGGAGCAGACCGAACGAGTAAACGTCAGCTTGCTGGTTGTAAATAACGTTGCCACGAGC
CACTTCTGGAGCACGGAAACCCGGCGTACCTTCGCTTTCTTTAATGCCCATGCGGCAGCAGTACTGCGCA
ATACCATAGTCTGCAATCTTAGCGATGATGGCAGCGTTCGGGTACAGAGTAAACAGCAGTACATTATGAG
GTTTCAGGTCGCGATAAATGATCATTGCAGAATGAAGATAACGCAGGCCGTCAGCTACATGCAGAGCGAT
ACGATGCTGCAGAGTACGGGTCAGAGAAGCCTTGTCCTGCTGCAGCAGGCGGTCGAGAGAGCCCTTGGAT
GCCAGCTCCATCACCAGCATACGAGGACGGATGCCAGCGGCCAG
