>Addgene plasmid #40379 | pBACgus/LRRK2 C-His_T2031E | addgene partial sequence | sequence record 53004 | DSP2466For 5'-GAATTTCGTCGACAGATC-3'
ATAAATAAGTATTTTACTGTTTTCGTAACAGTTTTGTAATAAAAAAACCTATAAATATAGGATCCATGAA
CATCATGCTCAACAACGATGAGCTCGAATTTGAACAAGCTCCAGAATTCCTGCTCGGCGACGGCTCTTTC
GGCTCCGTATACCGTGCTGCTTATGAAGGCGAAGAAGTCGCCGTAAAGATCTTCAACAAGCACACCTCGC
TCCGTCTGCTCCGTCAGGAACTGGTCGTTCTGTGTCATCTGCACCATCCGAGCCTCATCTCCCTGCTGGC
CGCTGGCATCCGTCCTCGTATGCTGGTGATGGAGCTGGCATCCAAGGGCTCTCTCGACCGCCTGCTGCAG
CAGGACAAGGCTTCTCTGACCCGTACTCTGCAGCATCGTATCGCTCTGCATGTAGCTGACGGCCTGCGTT
ATCTTCATTCTGCAATGATCATTTATCGCGACCTGAAACCTCATAATGTACTGCTGTTTACTCTGTACCC
GAACGCTGCCATCATCGCTAAGATTGCAGACTATGGTATTGCGCAGTACTGCTGCCGCATGGGCATTAAA
GAAAGCGAAGGTACGCCGGGTTTCCGTGCTCCAGAAGTGGCTCGTGGCAACGTTATTTACAACCAGCAAG
CTGACGTTTACTCGTTCGGTCTGCTCCTGTACGATATCCTGACTACCGGCGGCCGTATCGTAGAAGGTCT
GAAGTTCCCTAACGAATTCGACGAACTGGAAATCCAGGGCAAGCTGCCAGACCCGGTTAAAGAATACGGT
TGCGCTCCGTGGCCGATGGTAGAGAAGCTCATCAAACAGTGCCTTAAAGAAAACCCTCAGGAACGTCCAA
CCTCTGCTCAAGTGTTCGACATCCTTAACAGCGCTGAACTCGTCT
